Addgene plasmid #81488: pDONR223_PTPN12_p.G99R
Purpose: Gateway Donor vector containing PTPN12 , part of the Target Accelerator Plasmid Collection.
Depositing lab: Jesse Boehm & William Hahn & David Root. Depositing organization: Broad Institute. Publication: Systematic Functional Interrogation of Rare Cancer Variants Identifies Oncogenic Alleles. Kim E, Ilic N, Shrestha Y, Zou L, Kamburov A, Zhu C, Yang X, Lubonja R, Tran N, Nguyen C, Lawrence MS, Piccioni F, Bagul M, Doench JG, Chouinard CR, Wu X, Hogstrom L, Natoli T, Tamayo P, Horn H, Corsello SM, Lage K, Root DE, Subramanian A, Golub TR, Getz G, Boehm JS, Hahn WC. Cancer Discov. 2016 Jul;6(7):714-26. doi: 10.1158/2159-8290.CD-16-0160. Epub 2016 May 4. PubMed 27147599.
Backbone
  Vector backbone: pDONR223
  Backbone manufacturer: Invitrogen
  Backbone size w/o insert (bp): 2790
  Vector type: Gateway Entry vector
Growth in bacteria
  Bacterial resistance: Spectinomycin, 50 μg/mL
  Growth temperature: 37°C
  Growth strain: DH5alpha
  Copy number: High Copy
Gene/Insert
  Gene/Insert name: PTPN12 (alt name: NM_002835.3)
  Species: H. sapiens (human)
  Mutation: G99R; V322I
  Entrez Gene: PTPN12 (a.k.a. PTP-PEST, PTPG1)
  Promoter: None
  Cloning method: Gateway Cloning
  Sequencing primers: 5′ M13pUC-fwd; 3′ M13-Rev
Terms and licenses: Academic/Nonprofit Terms; Industry Terms: Not Available to Industry
Depositor comments: Closed state: stop codon immediately follows insert
How to cite: pDONR223_PTPN12_p.G99R was a gift from Jesse Boehm & William Hahn & David Root (Addgene plasmid # 81488 ; http://n2t.net/addgene:81488 ; RRID:Addgene_81488)
