[The description below was written by a language model from this plasmid's Addgene catalogue record and pLannotate feature annotations shown in this document.]
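Description:
pDONR223_PTPN12_p.G99R is a Gateway entry clone built on the Invitrogen pDONR223 backbone and carrying a mutant open reading frame of human PTPN12 (also known as PTP-PEST or PTPG1). This gene encodes a protein tyrosine phosphatase that dephosphorylates signalling proteins, including the tyrosine kinases ERBB2 and PTK2B/PYK2. The plasmid is about 5.1 kb and is maintained in E. coli at high copy from a ColE1/pUC-type origin. Selection is with spectinomycin, through the aadA (SmR) aminoglycoside adenylyltransferase gene. The short Pc integron promoter and gentamicin-resistance fragments annotated upstream of aadA appear to be remnants of the resistance cassette's origin.

The PTPN12 coding sequence (roughly 2.3 kb) sits between two attL-type Gateway recombination sites in opposite orientations. The automated annotation labels both as attL3. These sites allow the ORF to be moved by an LR Clonase reaction into any compatible destination vector. The record lists two amino-acid changes, the named G99R substitution and V322I. The clone is in the "closed" configuration, with a stop codon immediately after the insert, so it suits native or N-terminally tagged expression and not C-terminal fusions. The entry vector provides no promoter for the insert, so expression depends on the destination vector. rrnB T1 and T2 terminators lie upstream of the cassette, and a T7 promoter lies just past the downstream att site, pointing back toward the insert. M13 primer sites are used for sequence verification. The small lacI and lacZα fragments are backbone remnants.

The construct belongs to the Target Accelerator Plasmid Collection, a set of cancer-associated variant alleles assembled for systematic functional testing of rare mutations.
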