Features (pLannotate 1.2.2; 12 found; start..end, strand, type, name):
    121..213     +  CDS            lacI (fragment): lac repressor; lacI; The lac repressor binds to the lac operator to inhibit transcription in E. coli. This inhibition can be relieved by adding lactose or isopropyl-β-D-thiogalactopyranoside (IPTG).
    268..295     -  terminator     rrnB T2 terminator: transcription terminator T2 from the E. coli rrnB gene
    427..470     +  terminator     rrnB T1 terminator: Escherichia coli rrnB; transcription terminator T1 from the E. coli rrnB gene
    517..553     -  CDS            lacZα (fragment): LacZα fragment of β-galactosidase; lacZ fragment
    570..665     +  protein_bind   attL3: mutant version of attL; recombination site for the Gateway® LR reaction LR Clonase™
    671..3010    +  CDS            PTPN12: PTN12_HUMAN - Experimental evidence at protein level: Swiss-Prot protein existence level 1. Dephosphorylates a range of proteins, and thereby regulates cellular signaling cascades (PubMed:18559503). Dephosphorylates cellular tyrosine kinases, such as ERBB2 and PTK2B/PYK2, and thereby regulates signaling via ERBB2 and PTK2B/PYK2 (PubMed:17329398, PubMed:27134172). Selectively dephosphorylates ERBB2 phosphorylated at 'Tyr-1112', 'Tyr-1196', and/or 'Tyr-1248' (PubMed:27134172). From Homo sapiens (Human).
   3018..3113    -  protein_bind   attL3: mutant version of attL; recombination site for the Gateway® LR reaction LR Clonase™
   3132..3150    -  promoter       T7 promoter: promoter for bacteriophage T7 RNA polymerase
   3340..3363    +  promoter       Pc promoter (fragment): intI1 (promoter lies within the coding sequence); class 1 integron promoter
   3539..3595    +  CDS            GmR (fragment): gentamycin acetyltransferase; aacC1; confers resistance to gentamycin
   3602..4393    +  CDS            SmR: aminoglycoside adenylyltransferase (Murphy, 1985); aadA; confers resistance to spectinomycin and streptomycin
   4486..5074    +  rep_origin     ori: high-copy-number ColE1/pMB1/pBR322/pUC origin of replication
>Addgene plasmid #81488 | pDONR223_PTPN12_p.G99R | addgene full sequence | sequence record 168331 | Addgene NGS result
CTTTCCTGCGTTATCCCCTGATTCTGTGGATAACCGTATTACCGCCTTTGAGTGAGCTGATACCGCTCGC
CGCAGCCGAACGACCGAGCGCAGCGAGTCAGTGAGCGAGGAAGCGGAAGAGCGCCCAATACGCAAACCGC
CTCTCCCCGCGCGTTGGCCGATTCATTAATGCAGCTGGCACGACAGGTTTCCCGACTGGAAAGCGGGCAG
TGAGCGCAACGCAATTAATACGCGTACCGCTAGCCAGGAAGAGTTTGTAGAAACGCAAAAAGGCCATCCG
TCAGGATGGCCTTCTGCTTAGTTTGATGCCTGGCAGTTTATGGCGGGCGTCCTGCCCGCCACCCTCCGGG
CCGTTGCTTCACAACGTTCAAATCCGCTCCCGGCGGATTTGTCCTACTCAGGAGAGCGTTCACCGACAAA
CAACAGATAAAACGAAAGGCCCAGTCTTCCGACTGAGCCTTTCGTTTTATTTGATGCCTGGCAGTTCCCT
ACTCTCGCGTTAACGCTAGCATGGATGTTTTCCCAGTCACGACGTTGTAAAACGACGGCCAGTCTTAAGC
TCGGGCCCCAAATAATGATTTTATTTTGACTGATAGTGACCTGTTCGTTGCAACAAATTGATGAGCAATG
CTTTTTTATAATGCCAACTTTGTACAAAAAAGTTGGCACCATGGAGCAAGTGGAGATCCTGAGGAAATTC
ATCCAGAGGGTCCAGGCCATGAAGAGTCCTGACCACAATGGGGAGGACAACTTCGCCCGGGACTTCATGC
GGTTAAGAAGATTGTCTACCAAATATAGAACAGAAAAGATATATCCCACAGCCACTGGAGAAAAAGAAGA
AAATGTTAAAAAGAACAGATACAAGGACATACTGCCATTTGATCACAGCCGAGTTAAATTGACATTAAAG
ACTCCTTCACAAGATTCAGACTATATCAATGCAAATTTTATAAAGGGCGTCTATAGGCCAAAAGCATATG
TAGCAACTCAAGGACCTTTAGCAAATACAGTAATAGATTTTTGGAGGATGATATGGGAGTATAATGTTGT
GATCATTGTAATGGCCTGCCGAGAATTTGAGATGGGAAGGAAAAAATGTGAGCGCTATTGGCCTTTGTAT
GGAGAAGACCCCATAACGTTTGCACCATTTAAAATTTCTTGTGAGGATGAACAAGCAAGAACAGACTACT
TCATCAGGACACTCTTACTTGAATTTCAAAATGAATCTCGTAGGCTGTATCAGTTTCATTATGTGAACTG
GCCAGACCATGATGTTCCTTCATCATTTGATTCTATTCTGGACATGATAAGCTTAATGAGGAAATATCAA
GAACATGAAGATGTTCCTATTTGTATTCATTGCAGTGCAGGCTGTGGAAGAACAGGTGCCATTTGTGCCA
TAGATTATACGTGGAATTTACTAAAAGCTGGGAAAATACCAGAGGAATTTAATGTATTTAATTTAATACA
AGAAATGAGAACACAAAGGCATTCTGCAGTACAAACAAAGGAGCAATATGAACTTGTTCATAGAGCTATT
GCCCAACTGTTTGAAAAACAGCTACAACTATATGAAATTCATGGAGCTCAGAAAATTGCTGATGGAGTGA
ATGAAATTAACACTGAAAACATGATCAGCTCCATAGAGCCTGAAAAACAAGATTCTCCTCCTCCAAAACC
ACCAAGGACCCGCAGTTGCCTTGTTGAAGGGGATGCTAAAGAAGAAATACTGCAGCCACCGGAACCTCAT
CCAGTGCCACCCATCTTGACACCTTCTCCCCCTTCAGCTTTTCCAACAGTCACTACTGTGTGGCAGGACA
ATGATAGATACCATCCAAAGCCAGTGTTGCATATGGTTTCATCAGAACAACATTCAGCAGACCTCAACAG
AAACTATAGTAAATCAACAGAACTTCCAGGGAAAAATGAATCAACAATTGAACAGATAGATAAAAAATTG
GAACGAAATTTAAGTTTTGAGATTAAGAAGGTCCCTCTCCAAGAGGGACCAAAAAGTTTTGATGGGAACA
CACTTTTGAATAGGGGACATGCAATTAAAATTAAATCTGCTTCACCTTGTATAGCTGATAAAATCTCTAA
GCCACAGGAATTAAGTTCAGATCTAAATGTCGGTGATACTTCCCAGAATTCTTGTGTGGACTGCAGTGTA
ACACAATCAAACAAAGTTTCAGTTACTCCACCAGAAGAATCCCAGAATTCAGACACACCTCCAAGGCCAG
ACCGCTTGCCTCTTGATGAGAAAGGACATGTAACGTGGTCATTTCATGGACCTGAAAATGCCATACCCAT
ACCTGATTTATCTGAAGGCAATTCCTCAGATATCAACTATCAAACTAGGAAAACTGTGAGTTTAACACCA
AGTCCTACAACACAAGTTGAAACACCTGATCTTGTGGATCATGATAACACTTCACCACTCTTCAGAACAC
CCCTCAGTTTTACTAATCCACTTCACTCTGATGACTCAGACTCAGATGAAAGAAACTCTGATGGTGCTGT
GACCCAGAATAAAACTAATATTTCAACAGCAAGTGCCACAGTTTCTGCTGCCACTAGTACTGAAAGCATT
TCTACTAGGAAAGTATTGCCAATGTCCATTGCTAGACATAATATAGCAGGAACAACACATTCAGGTGCTG
AAAAAGATGTTGATGTTAGTGAAGATTCACCTCCTCCCCTACCTGAAAGAACTCCTGAATCGTTTGTGTT
AGCAAGTGAACATAATACACCTGTAAGATCGGAATGGAGTGAACTTCAAAGTCAGGAACGATCTGAACAA
AAAAAGTCTGAAGGCTTGATAACCTCTGAAAATGAGAAATGTGATCATCCAGCGGGAGGTATTCACTATG
AAATGTGCATAGAATGTCCACCTACTTTCAGTGACAAGAGAGAACAAATATCAGAAAATCCAACAGAAGC
CACAGATATTGGTTTTGGTAATCGATGTGGAAAACCCAAAGGACCAAGAGATCCACCTTCAGAATGGACA
TGATTGCCAACTTTCTTGTACAAAGTTGGCATTATAAGAAAGCATTGCTTATCAATTTGTTGCAACGAAC
AGGTCACTATCAGTCAAAATAAAATCATTATTTGCCATCCAGCTGATATCCCCTATAGTGAGTCGTATTA
CATGGTCATAGCTGTTTCCTGGCAGCTCTGGCCCGTGTCTCAAAATCTCTGATGTTACATTGCACAAGAT
AAAAATATATCATCATGCCTCCTCTAGACCAGCCAGGACAGAAATGCCTCGACTTCGCTGCTACCCAAGG
TTGCCGGGTGACGCACACCGTGGAAACGGATGAAGGCACGAACCCAGTGGACATAAGCCTGTTCGGTTCG
TAAGCTGTAATGCAAGTAGCGTATGCGCTCACGCAACTGGTCCAGAACCTTGACCGAACGCAGCGGTGGT
AACGGCGCAGTGGCGGTTTTCATGGCTTGTTATGACTGTTTTTTTGGGGTACAGTCTATGCCTCGGGCAT
CCAAGCAGCAAGCGCGTTACGCCGTGGGTCGATGTTTGATGTTATGGAGCAGCAACGATGTTACGCAGCA
GGGCAGTCGCCCTAAAACAAAGTTAAACATTATGAGGGAAGCGGTGATCGCCGAAGTATCGACTCAACTA
TCAGAGGTAGTTGGCGTCATCGAGCGCCATCTCGAACCGACGTTGCTGGCCGTACATTTGTACGGCTCCG
CAGTGGATGGCGGCCTGAAGCCACACAGTGATATTGATTTGCTGGTTACGGTGACCGTAAGGCTTGATGA
AACAACGCGGCGAGCTTTGATCAACGACCTTTTGGAAACTTCGGCTTCCCCTGGAGAGAGCGAGATTCTC
CGCGCTGTAGAAGTCACCATTGTTGTGCACGACGACATCATTCCGTGGCGTTATCCAGCTAAGCGCGAAC
TGCAATTTGGAGAATGGCAGCGCAATGACATTCTTGCAGGTATCTTCGAGCCAGCCACGATCGACATTGA
TCTGGCTATCTTGCTGACAAAAGCAAGAGAACATAGCGTTGCCTTGGTAGGTCCAGCGGCGGAGGAACTC
TTTGATCCGGTTCCTGAACAGGATCTATTTGAGGCGCTAAATGAAACCTTAACGCTATGGAACTCGCCGC
CCGACTGGGCTGGCGATGAGCGAAATGTAGTGCTTACGTTGTCCCGCATTTGGTACAGCGCAGTAACCGG
CAAAATCGCGCCGAAGGATGTCGCTGCCGACTGGGCAATGGAGCGCCTGCCGGCCCAGTATCAGCCCGTC
ATACTTGAAGCTAGACAGGCTTATCTTGGACAAGAAGAAGATCGCTTGGCCTCGCGCGCAGATCAGTTGG
AAGAATTTGTCCACTACGTGAAAGGCGAGATCACCAAGGTAGTCGGCAAATAACCCTCGAGCCACCCATG
ACCAAAATCCCTTAACGTGAGTTACGCGTCGTTCCACTGAGCGTCAGACCCCGTAGAAAAGATCAAAGGA
TCTTCTTGAGATCCTTTTTTTCTGCGCGTAATCTGCTGCTTGCAAACAAAAAAACCACCGCTACCAGCGG
TGGTTTGTTTGCCGGATCAAGAGCTACCAACTCTTTTTCCGAAGGTAACTGGCTTCAGCAGAGCGCAGAT
ACCAAATACTGTTCTTCTAGTGTAGCCGTAGTTAGGCCACCACTTCAAGAACTCTGTAGCACCGCCTACA
TACCTCGCTCTGCTAATCCTGTTACCAGTGGCTGCTGCCAGTGGCGATAAGTCGTGTCTTACCGGGTTGG
ACTCAAGACGATAGTTACCGGATAAGGCGCAGCGGTCGGGCTGAACGGGGGGTTCGTGCACACAGCCCAG
CTTGGAGCGAACGACCTACACCGAACTGAGATACCTACAGCGTGAGCTATGAGAAAGCGCCACGCTTCCC
GAAGGGAGAAAGGCGGACAGGTATCCGGTAAGCGGCAGGGTCGGAACAGGAGAGCGCACGAGGGAGCTTC
CAGGGGGAAACGCCTGGTATCTTTATAGTCCTGTCGGGTTTCGCCACCTCTGACTTGAGCGTCGATTTTT
GTGATGCTCGTCAGGGGGGCGGAGCCTATGGAAAAACGCCAGCAACGCGGCCTTTTTACGGTTCCTGGCC
TTTTGCTGGCCTTTTGCTCACATGTT
