>Addgene plasmid #81488 | pDONR223_PTPN12_p.G99R | depositor partial sequence | sequence record 154807 | Insert sequence
ATGGAGCAAGTGGAGATCCTGAGGAAATTCATCCAGAGGGTCCAGGCCATGAAGAGTCCTGACCACAATG
GGGAGGACAACTTCGCCCGGGACTTCATGCGGTTAAGAAGATTGTCTACCAAATATAGAACAGAAAAGAT
ATATCCCACAGCCACTGGAGAAAAAGAAGAAAATGTTAAAAAGAACAGATACAAGGACATACTGCCATTT
GATCACAGCCGAGTTAAATTGACATTAAAGACTCCTTCACAAGATTCAGACTATATCAATGCAAATTTTA
TAAAGGGCGTCTATAGGCCAAAAGCATATGTAGCAACTCAAGGACCTTTAGCAAATACAGTAATAGATTT
TTGGAGGATGATATGGGAGTATAATGTTGTGATCATTGTAATGGCCTGCCGAGAATTTGAGATGGGAAGG
AAAAAATGTGAGCGCTATTGGCCTTTGTATGGAGAAGACCCCATAACGTTTGCACCATTTAAAATTTCTT
GTGAGGATGAACAAGCAAGAACAGACTACTTCATCAGGACACTCTTACTTGAATTTCAAAATGAATCTCG
TAGGCTGTATCAGTTTCATTATGTGAACTGGCCAGACCATGATGTTCCTTCATCATTTGATTCTATTCTG
GACATGATAAGCTTAATGAGGAAATATCAAGAACATGAAGATGTTCCTATTTGTATTCATTGCAGTGCAG
GCTGTGGAAGAACAGGTGCCATTTGTGCCATAGATTATACGTGGAATTTACTAAAAGCTGGGAAAATACC
AGAGGAATTTAATGTATTTAATTTAATACAAGAAATGAGAACACAAAGGCATTCTGCAGTACAAACAAAG
GAGCAATATGAACTTGTTCATAGAGCTATTGCCCAACTGTTTGAAAAACAGCTACAACTATATGAAATTC
ATGGAGCTCAGAAAATTGCTGATGGAGTGAATGAAATTAACACTGAAAACATGATCAGCTCCATAGAGCC
TGAAAAACAAGATTCTCCTCCTCCAAAACCACCAAGGACCCGCAGTTGCCTTGTTGAAGGGGATGCTAAA
GAAGAAATACTGCAGCCACCGGAACCTCATCCAGTGCCACCCATCTTGACACCTTCTCCCCCTTCAGCTT
TTCCAACAGTCACTACTGTGTGGCAGGACAATGATAGATACCATCCAAAGCCAGTGTTGCATATGGTTTC
ATCAGAACAACATTCAGCAGACCTCAACAGAAACTATAGTAAATCAACAGAACTTCCAGGGAAAAATGAA
TCAACAATTGAACAGATAGATAAAAAATTGGAACGAAATTTAAGTTTTGAGATTAAGAAGGTCCCTCTCC
AAGAGGGACCAAAAAGTTTTGATGGGAACACACTTTTGAATAGGGGACATGCAATTAAAATTAAATCTGC
TTCACCTTGTATAGCTGATAAAATCTCTAAGCCACAGGAATTAAGTTCAGATCTAAATGTCGGTGATACT
TCCCAGAATTCTTGTGTGGACTGCAGTGTAACACAATCAAACAAAGTTTCAGTTACTCCACCAGAAGAAT
CCCAGAATTCAGACACACCTCCAAGGCCAGACCGCTTGCCTCTTGATGAGAAAGGACATGTAACGTGGTC
ATTTCATGGACCTGAAAATGCCATACCCATACCTGATTTATCTGAAGGCAATTCCTCAGATATCAACTAT
CAAACTAGGAAAACTGTGAGTTTAACACCAAGTCCTACAACACAAGTTGAAACACCTGATCTTGTGGATC
ATGATAACACTTCACCACTCTTCAGAACACCCCTCAGTTTTACTAATCCACTTCACTCTGATGACTCAGA
CTCAGATGAAAGAAACTCTGATGGTGCTGTGACCCAGAATAAAACTAATATTTCAACAGCAAGTGCCACA
GTTTCTGCTGCCACTAGTACTGAAAGCATTTCTACTAGGAAAGTATTGCCAATGTCCATTGCTAGACATA
ATATAGCAGGAACAACACATTCAGGTGCTGAAAAAGATGTTGATGTTAGTGAAGATTCACCTCCTCCCCT
ACCTGAAAGAACTCCTGAATCGTTTGTGTTAGCAAGTGAACATAATACACCTGTAAGATCGGAATGGAGT
GAACTTCAAAGTCAGGAACGATCTGAACAAAAAAAGTCTGAAGGCTTGATAACCTCTGAAAATGAGAAAT
GTGATCATCCAGCGGGAGGTATTCACTATGAAATGTGCATAGAATGTCCACCTACTTTCAGTGACAAGAG
AGAACAAATATCAGAAAATCCAACAGAAGCCACAGATATTGGTTTTGGTAATCGATGTGGAAAACCCAAA
GGACCAAGAGATCCACCTTCAGAATGGACA
