>Addgene plasmid #81488 | pDONR223_PTPN12_p.G99R | addgene partial sequence | sequence record 156506 | M13-F20 5'-TGTAAAACGACGGCCAGT-3'
TTGCAACAAATTGATGAGCAATGCTTTTTTATAATGCCAACTTTGTACAAAAAAGTTGGCACCATGGAGC
AAGTGGAGATCCTGAGGAAATTCATCCAGAGGGTCCAGGCCATGAAGAGTCCTGACCACAATGGGGAGGA
CAACTTCGCCCGGGACTTCATGCGGTTAAGAAGATTGTCTACCAAATATAGAACAGAAAAGATATATCCC
ACAGCCACTGGAGAAAAAGAAGAAAATGTTAAAAAGAACAGATACAAGGACATACTGCCATTTGATCACA
GCCGAGTTAAATTGACATTAAAGACTCCTTCACAAGATTCAGACTATATCAATGCAAATTTTATAAAGGG
CGTCTATAGGCCAAAAGCATATGTAGCAACTCAAGGACCTTTAGCAAATACAGTAATAGATTTTTGGAGG
ATGATATGGGAGTATAATGTTGTGATCATTGTAATGGCCTGCCGAGAATTTGAGATGGGAAGGAAAAAAT
GTGAGCGCTATTGGCCTTTGTATGGAGAAGACCCCATAACGTTTGCACCATTTAAAATTTCTTGTGAGGA
TGAACAAGCAAGAACAGACTACTTCATCAGGACACTCTTACTTGAATTTCAAAATGAATCTCGTAGGCTG
TATCAGTTTCATTATGTGAACTGGCCAGACCATGATGTTCCTTCATCATTTGATTCTATTCTGGACATGA
TAAGCTTAATGAGGAAATATCAAGAACATGAAGATGTTCCTATTTGTATTCATTGCAGTGCAGGCTGTGG
AAGAACAGGTGCCATTTGTGCCATAGATTATACGTGGAATTTACTAAAAGCTGGGAAAATACCAGAGGAA
TTTAATGTATTTAATTTAATACAAGAAATGAGAACACAAAGGCATTCTGCAGTACAAACAAAGGAGCAAT
ATGAACTTGTTCATAGAGCTATTGCCCAACTGTTTGAAAAACAGCTACAACTATATGAAATTCATGGAGC
TCAGAAA
